Addgene plasmid #32462: CMV-NLS-R-GECO
Purpose: Mammalian expression of nucleus-targeting red fluorescent genetically encoded Ca2+ indicator for optical imaging
Depositing lab: Robert Campbell. Depositing organization: University of Alberta. Publication: An Expanded Palette of Genetically Encoded Ca2+ Indicators. Zhao Y, Araki S, Wu J, Teramoto T, Chang YF, Nakano M, Abdelfattah AS, Fujiwara M, Ishihara T, Nagai T, Campbell RE. Science. 2011 Sep 30;333(6051):1888-91. doi: 10.1126/science.1208592 PubMed 21903779.
Backbone
  Vector backbone: Customized Vector
  Backbone size w/o insert (bp): 3200
  Vector type: Mammalian Expression
Growth in bacteria
  Bacterial resistance: Ampicillin, 100 μg/mL
  Growth temperature: 37°C
  Growth strain: DH10B
  Copy number: High Copy
Gene/Insert
  Gene/Insert name: R-GECO1.0 (alt name: red intensiometric genetically encoded Ca2+-indicators for optical imaging)
  Insert size (bp): 1254
  Mutation: Substitutions relative to the mApple-derived analogue of GCaMP3: T47A/L60P/E61V/S63V/E64S/R81G/K83R/Y134C/M158L/N164aD/V228A/ S290P/I366F/K380N/S404G/N414D/E430V
  GenBank ID: JN258411
  Promoter: CMV
  Tag / fusion protein: NLS sequence DPKKKRKV (N terminal on insert)
  Cloning method: Restriction Enzyme; 5′ cloning site BamHI (not destroyed); 3′ cloning site EcoRI (not destroyed)
  Sequencing primers: 5′ TAATACGACTCACTATAGGG; 3′ TAGAAGGCACAGTCGAGG
Terms and licenses: Academic/Nonprofit Terms; Industry Terms: Not Available to Industry
Depositor comments: Note: Could not make stable cell line using this vector.
How to cite: CMV-NLS-R-GECO was a gift from Robert Campbell (Addgene plasmid # 32462 ; http://n2t.net/addgene:32462 ; RRID:Addgene_32462)
