[The description below was written by a language model from this plasmid's Addgene catalogue record and pLannotate feature annotations shown in this document.]
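Description:
CMV-NLS-R-GECO is a mammalian expression plasmid built on a compact customized backbone (about 3.2 kb without insert; the sequenced record is roughly 4.5 kb). It expresses a nucleus-targeted version of R-GECO1.0, a red intensiometric genetically encoded calcium indicator. The plasmid is propagated in E. coli from a high-copy ColE1/pUC-type origin and selected with ampicillin through a β-lactamase gene under its own promoter. The feature table shows no mammalian selection cassette, only a very short fragment of the SV40 promoter. This fits the depositor's comment that stable cell lines could not be made with this vector, so it is best regarded as a transient-expression tool.

The expression unit consists of the human CMV immediate early enhancer and promoter, the roughly 1.25 kb insert cloned between BamHI and EcoRI sites, and a bovine growth hormone polyadenylation signal. T7 and SP6 promoters flank the insert. The indicator follows the GCaMP-type design. A calmodulin-binding peptide from smooth muscle myosin light chain kinase comes first, followed by a red fluorescent protein domain and then calmodulin. The automated annotation labels the fluorescent domain as a HyPerRed fragment, probably because the two sensors share a related red fluorescent protein core, whereas the catalogue describes the sensor as carrying a set of substitutions relative to the mApple-derived analogue of GCaMP3. Calcium-dependent binding of calmodulin to the peptide alters the chromophore environment and changes fluorescence intensity. An N-terminal nuclear localization signal directs the sensor to the nucleus, although it is not annotated separately in the feature table. The short hit annotated as an HIV-1 LTR fragment is probably an annotation artefact. The construct is intended for optical imaging of nuclear calcium dynamics in mammalian cells.
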