Features (pLannotate 1.2.2; 14 found; start..end, strand, type, name):
     27..79      -  misc_feature   bom (fragment): basis of mobility region from pBR322
    234..613     +  enhancer       CMV enhancer: human cytomegalovirus immediate early enhancer
    614..817     +  promoter       CMV promoter: human cytomegalovirus (CMV) immediate early promoter
    813..846     +  LTR            5' LTR (truncated) (fragment): truncated 5' long terminal repeat (LTR) from HIV-1
    862..880     +  promoter       T7 promoter: promoter for bacteriophage T7 RNA polymerase
    981..1037    +  CDS            calmodulin-binding peptide: calmodulin-binding peptide from avian smooth muscle myosin light chain kinase
   1043..1769    +  CDS            HyPerRed (fragment): red fluorescent genetically encoded indicator for H2O2 ()
   1775..2217    +  CDS            calmodulin (fragment): calcium-binding protein
   2280..2298    -  promoter       SP6 promoter: promoter for bacteriophage SP6 RNA polymerase
   2324..2548    +  polyA_signal   bGH poly(A) signal: bovine growth hormone polyadenylation signal
   2552..2573    +  promoter       SV40 promoter (fragment): SV40 enhancer and early promoter
   2749..3337    -  rep_origin     ori: high-copy-number ColE1/pMB1/pBR322/pUC origin of replication
   3508..4368    -  CDS            AmpR: β-lactamase; bla; confers resistance to ampicillin, carbenicillin, and related antibiotics
   4369..4473    -  promoter       AmpR promoter: bla
>Addgene plasmid #32462 | CMV-NLS-R-GECO | addgene full sequence | sequence record 201367 | Addgene NGS Result
ACGGATCGGGAGATCTCCCGATCCCCTATGGTGCACTCTCAGTACAATCTGCTCTGATGCCGCATAGTTA
AGCCAGTATCTGCTCCCTGCTTGTGTGTTGGAGGTCGCTGAGTAGTGCGCGAGCAAAATTTAAGCTACAA
CAAGGCAAGGCTTGACCGACAATTGCATGAAGAATCTGCTTAGGGTTAGGCGTTTTGCGCTGCTTCGCGA
TGTACGGGCCAGATATACGCGTTGACATTGATTATTGACTAGTTATTAATAGTAATCAATTACGGGGTCA
TTAGTTCATAGCCCATATATGGAGTTCCGCGTTACATAACTTACGGTAAATGGCCCGCCTGGCTGACCGC
CCAACGACCCCCGCCCATTGACGTCAATAATGACGTATGTTCCCATAGTAACGCCAATAGGGACTTTCCA
TTGACGTCAATGGGTGGAGTATTTACGGTAAACTGCCCACTTGGCAGTACATCAAGTGTATCATATGCCA
AGTACGCCCCCTATTGACGTCAATGACGGTAAATGGCCCGCCTGGCATTATGCCCAGTACATGACCTTAT
GGGACTTTCCTACTTGGCAGTACATCTACGTATTAGTCATCGCTATTACCATGGTGATGCGGTTTTGGCA
GTACATCAATGGGCGTGGATAGCGGTTTGACTCACGGGGATTTCCAAGTCTCCACCCCATTGACGTCAAT
GGGAGTTTGTTTTGGCACCAAAATCAACGGGACTTTCCAAAATGTCGTAACAACTCCGCCCCATTGACGC
AAATGGGCGGTAGGCGTGTACGGTGGGAGGTCTATATAAGCAGAGCTCTCTGGCTAACTAGAGAACCCAC
TGCTTACTGGCTTATCGAAATTAATACGACTCACTATAGGGAGACCCAAGCTTGGTACCGAGCTCGGATC
CACCATGGACCCAAAAAAGAAGCGGAAGGTCGATCCTAAGAAGAAACGCAAGGTGATGGTCGACTCATCA
CGTCGTAAGTGGAATAAGGCAGGTCACGCAGTCAGAGCTATAGGTCGGCTGAGCTCACCCGTGGTTTCCG
AGCGGATGTACCCCGAGGACGGCGCCCTGAAGAGCGAGATCAAGAAGGGGCTGAGGCTGAAGGACGGCGG
CCACTACGCCGCCGAGGTCAAGACCACCTACAAGGCCAAGAAGCCCGTGCAGCTGCCCGGCGCCTACATC
GTCGACATCAAGTTGGACATCGTGTCCCACAACGAGGACTACACCATCGTGGAACAGTGCGAACGCGCCG
AGGGCCGCCACTCCACCGGCGGCATGGACGAGCTGTACAAGGGAGGTACAGGCGGGAGTCTGGTGAGCAA
GGGCGAGGAGGATAACATGGCCATCATCAAGGAGTTCATGCGCTTCAAGGTGCACATGGAGGGCTCCGTG
AACGGCCACGAGTTCGAGATCGAGGGCGAGGGCGAGGGCCGCCCCTACGAGGCCTTTCAGACCGCTAAGC
TGAAGGTGACCAAGGGTGGCCCCCTGCCCTTCGCCTGGGACATCCTGTCCCCTCAGTTCATGTACGGCTC
CAAGGCCTACATTAAGCACCCAGCCGACATCCCCGACTACTTCAAGCTGTCCTTCCCCGAGGGCTTCAGG
TGGGAGCGCGTGATGAACTTCGAGGACGGCGGCATTATTCACGTTAACCAGGACTCCTCCCTGCAGGACG
GCGTATTCATCTACAAGGTGAAGCTGCGCGGCACCAACTTCCCCCCCGACGGCCCCGTAATGCAGAAGAA
GACCATGGGCTGGGAGGCTACGCGTGACCAACTGACTGAAGAGCAGATCGCAGAATTTAAAGAGGCTTTC
TCCCTATTTGACAAGGACGGGGATGGGACGATAACAACCAAGGAGCTGGGGACGGTGATGCGGTCTCTGG
GGCAGAACCCCACAGAAGCAGAGCTGCAGGACATGATCAATGAAGTAGATGCCGACGGTGACGGCACATT
CGACTTCCCTGAGTTCCTGACGATGATGGCAAGAAAAATGAATGACACAGACAGTGAAGAGGAAATTAGA
GAAGCGTTCCGCGTGTTTGATAAGGACGGCAATGGCTACATCGGCGCAGCAGAGCTTCGCCACGTGATGA
CAGACCTTGGAGAGAAGTTAACAGATGAGGAGGTTGATGAAATGATCAGGGTAGCAGACATCGATGGGGA
TGGTCAGGTAAACTACGAAGAGTTTGTACAAATGATGACAGCGAAGTAGGAATTCTGCAGATATCCATCA
CACTGGCGGCCGCTCGAGCATGCATCTAGAGGGCCCTATTCTATAGTGTCACCTAAATGCTAGAGCTCGC
TGATCAGCCTCGACTGTGCCTTCTAGTTGCCAGCCATCTGTTGTTTGCCCCTCCCCCGTGCCTTCCTTGA
CCCTGGAAGGTGCCACTCCCACTGTCCTTTCCTAATAAAATGAGGAAATTGCATCGCATTGTCTGAGTAG
GTGTCATTCTATTCTGGGGGGTGGGGTGGGGCAGGACAGCAAGGGGGAGGATTGGGAAGACAATAGCAGG
CATGCTGGGGATGCGGTGGGCTCTATGGCTTCTGAGGCGGAAAGAACCAGCTGGGGCTCTAGTCCGGAAC
TCGCTGCGCTCGGTCGTTCGGCTGCGGCGAGCGGTATCAGCTCACTCAAAGGCGGTAATACGGTTATCCA
CAGAATCAGGGGATAACGCAGGAAAGAACATGTGAGCAAAAGGCCAGCAAAAGGCCAGGAACCGTAAAAA
GGCCGCGTTGCTGGCGTTTTTCCATAGGCTCCGCCCCCCTGACGAGCATCACAAAAATCGACGCTCAAGT
CAGAGGTGGCGAAACCCGACAGGACTATAAAGATACCAGGCGTTTCCCCCTGGAAGCTCCCTCGTGCGCT
CTCCTGTTCCGACCCTGCCGCTTACCGGATACCTGTCCGCCTTTCTCCCTTCGGGAAGCGTGGCGCTTTC
TCATAGCTCACGCTGTAGGTATCTCAGTTCGGTGTAGGTCGTTCGCTCCAAGCTGGGCTGTGTGCACGAA
CCCCCCGTTCAGCCCGACCGCTGCGCCTTATCCGGTAACTATCGTCTTGAGTCCAACCCGGTAAGACACG
ACTTATCGCCACTGGCAGCAGCCACTGGTAACAGGATTAGCAGAGCGAGGTATGTAGGCGGTGCTACAGA
GTTCTTGAAGTGGTGGCCTAACTACGGCTACACTAGAAGAACAGTATTTGGTATCTGCGCTCTGCTGAAG
CCAGTTACCTTCGGAAAAAGAGTTGGTAGCTCTTGATCCGGCAAACAAACCACCGCTGGTAGCGGTGGTT
TTTTTGTTTGCAAGCAGCAGATTACGCGCAGAAAAAAAGGATCTCAAGAAGATCCTTTGATCTTTTCTAC
GGGGTCTGACGCTCAGTGGAACGAAAACTCACGTTAAGGGATTTTGGTCATGAGATTATCAAAAAGGATC
TTCACCTAGATCCTTTTAAATTAAAAATGAAGTTTTAAATCAATCTAAAGTATATATGAGTAAACTTGGT
CTGACAGTTACCAATGCTTAATCAGTGAGGCACCTATCTCAGCGATCTGTCTATTTCGTTCATCCATAGT
TGCCTGACTCCCCGTCGTGTAGATAACTACGATACGGGAGGGCTTACCATCTGGCCCCAGTGCTGCAATG
ATACCGCGAGACCCACGCTCACCGGCTCCAGATTTATCAGCAATAAACCAGCCAGCCGGAAGGGCCGAGC
GCAGAAGTGGTCCTGCAACTTTATCCGCCTCCATCCAGTCTATTAATTGTTGCCGGGAAGCTAGAGTAAG
TAGTTCGCCAGTTAATAGTTTGCGCAACGTTGTTGCCATTGCTACAGGCATCGTGGTGTCACGCTCGTCG
TTTGGTATGGCTTCATTCAGCTCCGGTTCCCAACGATCAAGGCGAGTTACATGATCCCCCATGTTGTGCA
AAAAAGCGGTTAGCTCCTTCGGTCCTCCGATCGTTGTCAGAAGTAAGTTGGCCGCAGTGTTATCACTCAT
GGTTATGGCAGCACTGCATAATTCTCTTACTGTCATGCCATCCGTAAGATGCTTTTCTGTGACTGGTGAG
TACTCAACCAAGTCATTCTGAGAATAGTGTATGCGGCGACCGAGTTGCTCTTGCCCGGCGTCAATACGGG
ATAATACCGCGCCACATAGCAGAACTTTAAAAGTGCTCATCATTGGAAAACGTTCTTCGGGGCGAAAACT
CTCAAGGATCTTACCGCTGTTGAGATCCAGTTCGATGTAACCCACTCGTGCACCCAACTGATCTTCAGCA
TCTTTTACTTTCACCAGCGTTTCTGGGTGAGCAAAAACAGGAAGGCAAAATGCCGCAAAAAAGGGAATAA
GGGCGACACGGAAATGTTGAATACTCATACTCTTCCTTTTTCAATATTATTGAAGCATTTATCAGGGTTA
TTGTCTCATGAGCGGATACATATTTGAATGTATTTAGAAAAATAAACAAATAGGGGTTCCGCGCACATTT
CCCCGAAAAGTGCCACCTGACGTCG
