>Addgene plasmid #32462 | CMV-NLS-R-GECO | depositor partial sequence | sequence record 37232 | NLS-R-GECO1
ACCATGGACCCAAAAAAGAAGCGGAAGGTCGATCCTAAGAAGAAACGCAAGGTGATGGTCGACTCATCAC
GTCGTAAGTGGAATAAGGCAGGTCACGCAGTCAGAGCTATAGGTCGGCTGAGCTCACCCGTGGTTTCCGA
GCGGATGTACCCCGAGGACGGCGCCCTGAAGAGCGAGATCAAGAAGGGGCTGAGGCTGAAGGACGGCGGC
CACTACGCCGCCGAGGTCAAGACCACCTACAAGGCCAAGAAGCCCGTGCAGCTGCCCGGCGCCTACATCG
TCGACATCAAGTTGGACATCGTGTCCCACAACGAGGACTACACCATCGTGGAACAGTGCGAACGCGCCGA
GGGCCGCCACTCCACCGGCGGCATGGACGAGCTGTACAAGGGAGGTACAGGCGGGAGTCTGGTGAGCAAG
GGCGAGGAGGATAACATGGCCATCATCAAGGAGTTCATGCGCTTCAAGGTGCACATGGAGGGCTCCGTGA
ACGGCCACGAGTTCGAGATCGAGGGCGAGGGCGAGGGCCGCCCCTACGAGGCCTTTCAGACCGCTAAGCT
GAAGGTGACCAAGGGTGGCCCCCTGCCCTTCGCCTGGGACATCCTGTCCCCTCAGTTCATGTACGGCTCC
AAGGCCTACATTAAGCACCCAGCCGACATCCCCGACTACTTCAAGCTGTCCTTCCCCGAGGGCTTCAGGT
GGGAGCGCGTGATGAACTTCGAGGACGGCGGCATTATTCACGTTAACCAGGACTCCTCCCTGCAGGACGG
CGTATTCATCTACAAGGTGAAGCTGCGCGGCACCAACTTCCCCCCCGACGGCCCCGTAATGCAGAAGAAG
ACCATGGGCTGGGAGGCTACGCGTGACCAACTGACTGAAGAGCAGATCGCAGAATTTAAAGAGGCTTTCT
CCCTATTTGACAAGGACGGGGATGGGACGATAACAACCAAGGAGCTGGGGACGGTGATGCGGTCTCTGGG
GCAGAACCCCACAGAAGCAGAGCTGCAGGACATGATCAATGAAGTAGATGCCGACGGTGACGGCACATTC
GACTTCCCTGAGTTCCTGACGATGATGGCAAGAAAAATGAATGACACAGACAGTGAAGAGGAAATTAGAG
AAGCGTTCCGCGTGTTTGATAAGGACGGCAATGGCTACATCGGCGCAGCAGAGCTTCGCCACGTGATGAC
AGACCTTGGAGAGAAGTTAACAGATGAGGAGGTTGATGAAATGATCAGGGTAGCAGACATCGATGGGGAT
GGTCAGGTAAACTACGAAGAGTTTGTACAAATGATGACAGCGAAGTAG
