>Addgene plasmid #32462 | CMV-NLS-R-GECO | addgene partial sequence | sequence record 38271 | BGH-rev 5'-TAGAAGGCACAGTCGAGG-3'
TATAGAATAGGGCCCTCTAGATGCATGCTCGAGCGGCCGCCAGTGTGATGGATATCTGCAGAATTCCTAC
TTCGCTGTCATCATTTGTACAAACTCTTCGTAGTTTACCTGACCATCCCCATCGATGTCTGCTACCCTGA
TCATTTCATCAACCTCCTCATCTGTTAACTTCTCTCCAAGGTCTGTCATCACGTGGCGAAGCTCTGCTGC
GCCGATGTAGCCATTGCCGTCCTTATCAAACACGCGGAACGCTTCTCTAATTTCCTCTTCACTGTCTGTG
TCATTCATTTTTCTTGCCATCATCGTCAGGAACTCAGGGAAGTCGAATGTGCCGTCACCGTCGGCATCTA
CTTCATTGATCATGTCCTGCAGCTCTGCTTCTGTGGGGTTCTGCCCCAGAGACCGCATCACCGTCCCCAG
CTCCTTGGTTGTTATCGTCCCATCCCCGTCCTTGTCAAATAGGGAGAAAGCCTCTTTAAATTCTGCGATC
TGCTCTTCAGTCAGTTGGTCACGCGTAGCCTCCCAGCCCATGGTCTTCTTCTGCATTACGGGGCCGTCGG
GGGGGAAGTTGGTGCCGCGCAGCTTCACCTTGTAGATGAATACGCCGTCCTGCAGGGAGGAGTCCTGGTT
AACGTGAATAATGCCGCCGTCCTCGAAGTTCATCACGCGCTCCCACCTGAAGCCCTCGGGGAAGGACAGC
TTGAAGTAGTCGGGGATGTCGGCTGGGTGCTTAATGTAGGCCTTGGAGCCGTACATGAACTGAGGGGACA
GGATG
