>Addgene plasmid #32462 | CMV-NLS-R-GECO | addgene partial sequence | sequence record 38274 | T7 5'-TAATACGACTCACTATAGGG-3'
CATGGACCCAAAAAAGAAGCGGAAGGTCGATCCTAAGAAGAAACGCAAGGTGATGGTCGACTCATCACGT
CGTAAGTGGAATAAGGCAGGTCACGCAGTCAGAGCTATAGGTCGGCTGAGCTCACCCGTGGTTTCCGAGC
GGATGTACCCCGAGGACGGCGCCCTGAAGAGCGAGATCAAGAAGGGGCTGAGGCTGAAGGACGGCGGCCA
CTACGCCGCCGAGGTCAAGACCACCTACAAGGCCAAGAAGCCCGTGCAGCTGCCCGGCGCCTACATCGTC
GACATCAAGTTGGACATCGTGTCCCACAACGAGGACTACACCATCGTGGAACAGTGCGAACGCGCCGAGG
GCCGCCACTCCACCGGCGGCATGGACGAGCTGTACAAGGGAGGTACAGGCGGGAGTCTGGTGAGCAAGGG
CGAGGAGGATAACATGGCCATCATCAAGGAGTTCATGCGCTTCAAGGTGCACATGGAGGGCTCCGTGAAC
GGCCACGAGTTCGAGATCGAGGGCGAGGGCGAGGGCCGCCCCTACGAGGCCTTTCAGACCGCTAAGCTGA
AGGTGACCAAGGGTGGCCCCCTGCCCTTCGCCTGGGACATCCTGTCCCCTCAGTTCATGTACGGCTCCAA
GGCCTACATTAAGCACCCAGCCGACATCCCCGACTACTTCAAGCTGTCCTTCCCCGAGGGCTTCAGGTGG
GAGCGCGTGATGAACTTCGAGGACGGCGGCATTATTCACGTTAACCAGGACTCCTCCCTGCAGGACGGCG
TATTCATCTACAAGGTGAAGCTGCGCGGCACCAACTTCCCC
